Addgene plasmid #77505: AKT2 gRNA (BRDN0001147400)
Purpose: 3rd generation lentiviral gRNA plasmid targeting human AKT2
Depositing lab: John Doench & David Root. Depositing organization: Broad Institute. Publication: Optimized sgRNA design to maximize activity and minimize off-target effects of CRISPR-Cas9. Doench JG, Fusi N, Sullender M, Hegde M, Vaimberg EW, Donovan KF, Smith I, Tothova Z, Wilen C, Orchard R, Virgin HW, Listgarten J, Root DE. Nat Biotechnol. 2016 Jan 18. doi: 10.1038/nbt.3437. PubMed 26780180.
Backbone
  Vector backbone: lentiGuide-Puro
  Backbone manufacturer: Zhang Lab (Addgene plasmid # 52963)
  Vector type: Mammalian Expression, Lentiviral, CRISPR
  Selectable markers: Puromycin
Growth in bacteria
  Bacterial resistance: Ampicillin, 100 μg/mL
  Growth temperature: 37°C
  Growth strain: DH5alpha
  Copy number: High Copy
Gene/Insert
  Gene/Insert name: AKT2 (alt names: AKT2; NM_001626.5)
  gRNA/shRNA sequence: GGGGGGTAGAGTCTGATCAG
  Species: H. sapiens (human)
  Entrez Gene: AKT2 (a.k.a. HIHGHH, PKBB, PKBBETA, PRKBB, RAC-BETA)
  Promoter: hU6
  Cloning method: Unknown
  Sequencing primers: 5′ U6-F; 3′ pS2-R
Terms and licenses: Academic/Nonprofit Terms; Industry Terms: Not Available to Industry
Depositor comments: The gRNA was designed to target the following Genbank reference sequence(s): NM_001626.5. Note that this plasmid does NOT contain Cas9. It should be used in conjunction with lentiCas9-Blast (Addgene #52962) or otherwise with cell lines already expressing Cas9. Browse the full kinome gRNA library at http://www.addgene.org/pooled-library/broadgpp-human-kinome/ or visit http://www.broadinstitute.org/rnai/public/ for detailed protocols and information.
How to cite: AKT2 gRNA (BRDN0001147400) was a gift from John Doench & David Root (Addgene plasmid # 77505 ; http://n2t.net/addgene:77505 ; RRID:Addgene_77505)
