[The description below was written by a language model from this plasmid's Addgene catalogue record and pLannotate feature annotations shown in this document.]
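Description:
AKT2 gRNA (BRDN0001147400) is a third-generation lentiviral guide RNA plasmid built on the lentiGuide-Puro backbone and designed to target human AKT2, the serine/threonine kinase also known as PKB-beta. It is propagated in E. coli through a high-copy ColE1/pUC-type origin with ampicillin selection from the bla gene. The backbone also carries an f1 origin, an SV40 origin and poly(A) signal, and remnants of lac and T7/T3 cloning-vector sequence.

The viral genome is transcribed from an RSV promoter fused to a truncated HIV-1 5' LTR, which makes genomic RNA production Tat-independent. It includes the Ψ packaging signal with a partial gag region, the Rev response element, a cPPT/CTS, and a self-inactivating ΔU3 3' LTR. Two expression units sit between the LTRs. In the first, a human U6 RNA polymerase III promoter drives the 20-nucleotide AKT2-specific spacer joined to the Streptococcus pyogenes Cas9 guide scaffold. In the second, the EF-1α core promoter with its intron A drives puromycin N-acetyltransferase, followed by a WPRE to enhance transcript expression, so that transduced mammalian cells can be selected with puromycin.

The plasmid does not encode Cas9. It is meant to be used with a separate Cas9 vector such as lentiCas9-Blast, or in cell lines that already express Cas9, to disrupt AKT2 by CRISPR. The guide was designed against the AKT2 RefSeq transcript and belongs to a human kinome gRNA collection associated with work on optimised sgRNA design for higher on-target activity and fewer off-target effects. The cloning method is not recorded.
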