Features (pLannotate 1.2.2; 29 found; start..end, strand, type, name):
     14..80      +  CDS            small t antigen (fragment): SV40 (simian virus 40) small t antigen
    106..317     +  promoter       EF-1α core promoter: core promoter for human elongation factor EF-1α
    318..1256    +  intron         EF-1α intron A: intron upstream of the start codon of human EF-1α
   1278..1877    +  CDS            PuroR (fragment): puromycin N-acetyltransferase; pac from Streptomyces; confers resistance to puromycin
   1893..2481    +  misc_feature   WPRE: woodchuck hepatitis virus posttranscriptional regulatory element
   2532..2551    +  misc_feature   cPPT/CTS (fragment): central polypurine tract and central termination sequence of HIV-1
   2553..2786    +  LTR            3' LTR (ΔU3): self-inactivating 3' long terminal repeat (LTR) from HIV-1
   2864..2985    +  polyA_signal   SV40 poly(A) signal: SV40 polyadenylation signal
   3025..3160    +  rep_origin     SV40 ori: SV40 origin of replication
   3181..3199    -  promoter       T7 promoter: promoter for bacteriophage T7 RNA polymerase
   3207..3362    +  CDS            lacZα (fragment): LacZα fragment of β-galactosidase; lacZ fragment
   3367..3795    +  rep_origin     f1 ori (sequence partly withheld): f1 bacteriophage origin of replication; arrow indicates direction of (+) strand synthesis
   3848..3952    +  promoter       AmpR promoter: bla
   3953..4813    +  CDS            AmpR: β-lactamase; bla; confers resistance to ampicillin, carbenicillin, and related antibiotics
   4984..5572    +  rep_origin     ori: high-copy-number ColE1/pMB1/pBR322/pUC origin of replication
   5755..5847    +  CDS            lacI (fragment): lac repressor; lacI; The lac repressor binds to the lac operator to inhibit transcription in E. coli. This inhibition can be relieved by adding lactose or isopropyl-β-D-thiogalactopyranoside (IPTG).
   5860..5881    +  protein_bind   CAP binding site: CAP binding activates transcription in the presence of cAMP. E. coli catabolite activator protein
   5896..5926    +  promoter       lac promoter: promoter for the E. coli lac operon
   5934..5950    +  protein_bind   lac operator: The lac repressor binds to the lac operator to inhibit transcription in E. coli. This inhibition can be relieved by adding lactose or isopropyl-β-D-thiogalactopyranoside (IPTG). lac repressor encoded by lacI
   5995..6013    +  promoter       T3 promoter: promoter for bacteriophage T3 RNA polymerase
   6041..6267    +  promoter       RSV promoter: Rous sarcoma virus enhancer/promoter
   6268..6448    +  LTR            5' LTR (truncated): truncated 5' long terminal repeat (LTR) from HIV-1
   6495..6620    +  misc_feature   HIV-1 Ψ: packaging signal of human immunodeficiency virus type 1
   6604..6967    +  CDS            HIV-1 gag (fragment): gag protein from human immunodeficiency virus 1; gag
   7113..7346    +  misc_feature   RRE: The Rev response element (RRE) of HIV-1 allows for Rev-dependent mRNA export from the nucleus to the cytoplasm.
   7723..7749    +  CDS            Rev (fragment): human immunodeficiency virus 1 (HIV-1) Rev protein; rev; enhances nuclear export of unspliced and incompletely spliced viral mRNAs
   7753..7993    +  promoter       U6 promoter: RNA polymerase III promoter for human U6 snRNA
   8023..8098    +  misc_RNA       gRNA scaffold: guide RNA scaffold for the Streptococcus pyogenes CRISPR/Cas9 system
   8154..8271    +  misc_feature   cPPT/CTS: central polypurine tract and central termination sequence of HIV-1
>Addgene plasmid #77505 | AKT2 gRNA (BRDN0001147400) | addgene full sequence | sequence record 187894 | Addgene Assembled Sequence
CCCGGGTGCAAAGATGGATAAAGTTTTAAACAGAGAGGAATCTTTGCAGCTAATGGACCTTCTAGGTCTT
GAAAGGAGTGGGAATTGGCTCCGGTGCCCGTCAGTGGGCAGAGCGCACATCGCCCACAGTCCCCGAGAAG
TTGGGGGGAGGGGTCGGCAATTGATCCGGTGCCTAGAGAAGGTGGCGCGGGGTAAACTGGGAAAGTGATG
TCGTGTACTGGCTCCGCCTTTTTCCCGAGGGTGGGGGAGAACCGTATATAAGTGCAGTAGTCGCCGTGAA
CGTTCTTTTTCGCAACGGGTTTGCCGCCAGAACACAGGTAAGTGCCGTGTGTGGTTCCCGCGGGCCTGGC
CTCTTTACGGGTTATGGCCCTTGCGTGCCTTGAATTACTTCCACCTGGCTGCAGTACGTGATTCTTGATC
CCGAGCTTCGGGTTGGAAGTGGGTGGGAGAGTTCGAGGCCTTGCGCTTAAGGAGCCCCTTCGCCTCGTGC
TTGAGTTGAGGCCTGGCCTGGGCGCTGGGGCCGCCGCGTGCGAATCTGGTGGCACCTTCGCGCCTGTCTC
GCTGCTTTCGATAAGTCTCTAGCCATTTAAAATTTTTGATGACCTGCTGCGACGCTTTTTTTCTGGCAAG
ATAGTCTTGTAAATGCGGGCCAAGATCTGCACACTGGTATTTCGGTTTTTGGGGCCGCGGGCGGCGACGG
GGCCCGTGCGTCCCAGCGCACATGTTCGGCGAGGCGGGGCCTGCGAGCGCGGCCACCGAGAATCGGACGG
GGGTAGTCTCAAGCTGGCCGGCCTGCTCTGGTGCCTGGCCTCGCGCCGCCGTGTATCGCCCCGCCCTGGG
CGGCAAGGCTGGCCCGGTCGGCACCAGTTGCGTGAGCGGAAAGATGGCCGCTTCCCGGCCCTGCTGCAGG
GAGCTCAAAATGGAGGACGCGGCGCTCGGGAGAGCGGGCGGGTGAGTCACCCACACAAAGGAAAAGGGCC
TTTCCGTCCTCAGCCGTCGCTTCATGTGACTCCACGGAGTACCGGGCGCCGTCCAGGCACCTCGATTAGT
TCTCGAGCTTTTGGAGTACGTCGTCTTTAGGTTGGGGGGAGGGGTTTTATGCGATGGAGTTTCCCCACAC
TGAGTGGGTGGAGACTGAAGTTAGGCCAGCTTGGCACTTGATGTAATTCTCCTTGGAATTTGCCCTTTTT
GAGTTTGGATCTTGGTTCATTCTCAAGCCTCAGACAGTGGTTCAAAGTTTTTTTCTTCCATTTCAGGTGT
CGTGACGTACGGCCACCATGACCGAGTACAAGCCCACGGTGCGCCTCGCCACCCGCGACGACGTCCCCAG
GGCCGTACGCACCCTCGCCGCCGCGTTCGCCGACTACCCCGCCACGCGCCACACCGTCGATCCGGACCGC
CACATCGAGCGGGTCACCGAGCTGCAAGAACTCTTCCTCACGCGCGTCGGGCTCGACATCGGCAAGGTGT
GGGTCGCGGACGACGGCGCCGCCGTGGCGGTCTGGACCACGCCGGAGAGCGTCGAAGCGGGGGCGGTGTT
CGCCGAGATCGGCCCGCGCATGGCCGAGTTGAGCGGTTCCCGGCTGGCCGCGCAGCAACAGATGGAAGGC
CTCCTGGCGCCGCACCGGCCCAAGGAGCCCGCGTGGTTCCTGGCCACCGTCGGAGTCTCGCCCGACCACC
AGGGCAAGGGTCTGGGCAGCGCCGTCGTGCTCCCCGGAGTGGAGGCGGCCGAGCGCGCCGGGGTGCCCGC
CTTCCTGGAGACCTCCGCGCCCCGCAACCTCCCCTTCTACGAGCGGCTCGGCTTCACCGTCACCGCCGAC
GTCGAGGTGCCCGAAGGACCGCGCACCTGGTGCATGACCCGCAAGCCCGGTGCCTGAACGCGTTAAGTCG
ACAATCAACCTCTGGATTACAAAATTTGTGAAAGATTGACTGGTATTCTTAACTATGTTGCTCCTTTTAC
GCTATGTGGATACGCTGCTTTAATGCCTTTGTATCATGCTATTGCTTCCCGTATGGCTTTCATTTTCTCC
TCCTTGTATAAATCCTGGTTGCTGTCTCTTTATGAGGAGTTGTGGCCCGTTGTCAGGCAACGTGGCGTGG
TGTGCACTGTGTTTGCTGACGCAACCCCCACTGGTTGGGGCATTGCCACCACCTGTCAGCTCCTTTCCGG
GACTTTCGCTTTCCCCCTCCCTATTGCCACGGCGGAACTCATCGCCGCCTGCCTTGCCCGCTGCTGGACA
GGGGCTCGGCTGTTGGGCACTGACAATTCCGTGGTGTTGTCGGGGAAATCATCGTCCTTTCCTTGGCTGC
TCGCCTGTGTTGCCACCTGGATTCTGCGCGGGACGTCCTTCTGCTACGTCCCTTCGGCCCTCAATCCAGC
GGACCTTCCTTCCCGCGGCCTGCTGCCGGCTCTGCGGCCTCTTCCGCGTCTTCGCCTTCGCCCTCAGACG
AGTCGGATCTCCCTTTGGGCCGCCTCCCCGCGTCGACTTTAAGACCAATGACTTACAAGGCAGCTGTAGA
TCTTAGCCACTTTTTAAAAGAAAAGGGGGGACTGGAAGGGCTAATTCACTCCCAACGAAGACAAGATCTG
CTTTTTGCTTGTACTGGGTCTCTCTGGTTAGACCAGATCTGAGCCTGGGAGCTCTCTGGCTAACTAGGGA
ACCCACTGCTTAAGCCTCAATAAAGCTTGCCTTGAGTGCTTCAAGTAGTGTGTGCCCGTCTGTTGTGTGA
CTCTGGTAACTAGAGATCCCTCAGACCCTTTTAGTCAGTGTGGAAAATCTCTAGCAGTACGTATAGTAGT
TCATGTCATCTTATTATTCAGTATTTATAACTTGCAAAGAAATGAATATCAGAGAGTGAGAGGAACTTGT
TTATTGCAGCTTATAATGGTTACAAATAAAGCAATAGCATCACAAATTTCACAAATAAAGCATTTTTTTC
ACTGCATTCTAGTTGTGGTTTGTCCAAACTCATCAATGTATCTTATCATGTCTGGCTCTAGCTATCCCGC
CCCTAACTCCGCCCATCCCGCCCCTAACTCCGCCCAGTTCCGCCCATTCTCCGCCCCATGGCTGACTAAT
TTTTTTTATTTATGCAGAGGCCGAGGCCGCCTCGGCCTCTGAGCTATTCCAGAAGTAGTGAGGAGGCTTT
TTTGGAGGCCTAGGGACGTACCCAATTCGCCCTATAGTGAGTCGTATTACGCGCGCTCACTGGCCGTCGT
TTTACAACGTCGTGACTGGGAAAACCCTGGCGTTACCCAACTTAATCGCCTTGCAGCACATCCCCCTTTC
GCCAGCTGGCGTAATAGCGAAGAGGCCCGCACCGATCGCCCTTCCCAACAGTTGCGCAGCCTGAATGGCG
AATGGG
[124 nt withheld, positions 3367-3490]
C
[91 nt withheld, positions 3492-3582]
A
[49 nt withheld, positions 3584-3632]
CCTTTGACGTTGGAGTCCACGTTCTTT
[37 nt withheld, positions 3660-3696]
ACCCTATCTCGGTCTATTCTTTTGATTTATAAGGGATTTTGCCGATTTCGGCCTATTGGTTAAAAAATGA
GCTGATTTAACAAAAATTTAACGCGAATTTTAACAAAATATTAACGCTTACAATTTAGGTGGCACTTTTC
GGGGAAATGTGCGCGGAACCCCTATTTGTTTATTTTTCTAAATACATTCAAATATGTATCCGCTCATGAG
ACAATAACCCTGATAAATGCTTCAATAATATTGAAAAAGGAAGAGTATGAGTATTCAACATTTCCGTGTC
GCCCTTATTCCCTTTTTTGCGGCATTTTGCCTTCCTGTTTTTGCTCACCCAGAAACGCTGGTGAAAGTAA
AAGATGCTGAAGATCAGTTGGGTGCACGAGTGGGTTACATCGAACTGGATCTCAACAGCGGTAAGATCCT
TGAGAGTTTTCGCCCCGAAGAACGTTTTCCAATGATGAGCACTTTTAAAGTTCTGCTATGTGGCGCGGTA
TTATCCCGTATTGACGCCGGGCAAGAGCAACTCGGTCGCCGCATACACTATTCTCAGAATGACTTGGTTG
AGTACTCACCAGTCACAGAAAAGCATCTTACGGATGGCATGACAGTAAGAGAATTATGCAGTGCTGCCAT
AACCATGAGTGATAACACTGCGGCCAACTTACTTCTGACAACGATCGGAGGACCGAAGGAGCTAACCGCT
TTTTTGCACAACATGGGGGATCATGTAACTCGCCTTGATCGTTGGGAACCGGAGCTGAATGAAGCCATAC
CAAACGACGAGCGTGACACCACGATGCCTGTAGCAATGGCAACAACGTTGCGCAAACTATTAACTGGCGA
ACTACTTACTCTAGCTTCCCGGCAACAATTAATAGACTGGATGGAGGCGGATAAAGTTGCAGGACCACTT
CTGCGCTCGGCCCTTCCGGCTGGCTGGTTTATTGCTGATAAATCTGGAGCCGGTGAGCGTGGGTCTCGCG
GTATCATTGCAGCACTGGGGCCAGATGGTAAGCCCTCCCGTATCGTAGTTATCTACACGACGGGGAGTCA
GGCAACTATGGATGAACGAAATAGACAGATCGCTGAGATAGGTGCCTCACTGATTAAGCATTGGTAACTG
TCAGACCAAGTTTACTCATATATACTTTAGATTGATTTAAAACTTCATTTTTAATTTAAAAGGATCTAGG
TGAAGATCCTTTTTGATAATCTCATGACCAAAATCCCTTAACGTGAGTTTTCGTTCCACTGAGCGTCAGA
CCCCGTAGAAAAGATCAAAGGATCTTCTTGAGATCCTTTTTTTCTGCGCGTAATCTGCTGCTTGCAAACA
AAAAAACCACCGCTACCAGCGGTGGTTTGTTTGCCGGATCAAGAGCTACCAACTCTTTTTCCGAAGGTAA
CTGGCTTCAGCAGAGCGCAGATACCAAATACTGTTCTTCTAGTGTAGCCGTAGTTAGGCCACCACTTCAA
GAACTCTGTAGCACCGCCTACATACCTCGCTCTGCTAATCCTGTTACCAGTGGCTGCTGCCAGTGGCGAT
AAGTCGTGTCTTACCGGGTTGGACTCAAGACGATAGTTACCGGATAAGGCGCAGCGGTCGGGCTGAACGG
GGGGTTCGTGCACACAGCCCAGCTTGGAGCGAACGACCTACACCGAACTGAGATACCTACAGCGTGAGCT
ATGAGAAAGCGCCACGCTTCCCGAAGGGAGAAAGGCGGACAGGTATCCGGTAAGCGGCAGGGTCGGAACA
GGAGAGCGCACGAGGGAGCTTCCAGGGGGAAACGCCTGGTATCTTTATAGTCCTGTCGGGTTTCGCCACC
TCTGACTTGAGCGTCGATTTTTGTGATGCTCGTCAGGGGGGCGGAGCCTATGGAAAAACGCCAGCAACGC
GGCCTTTTTACGGTTCCTGGCCTTTTGCTGGCCTTTTGCTCACATGTTCTTTCCTGCGTTATCCCCTGAT
TCTGTGGATAACCGTATTACCGCCTTTGAGTGAGCTGATACCGCTCGCCGCAGCCGAACGACCGAGCGCA
GCGAGTCAGTGAGCGAGGAAGCGGAAGAGCGCCCAATACGCAAACCGCCTCTCCCCGCGCGTTGGCCGAT
TCATTAATGCAGCTGGCACGACAGGTTTCCCGACTGGAAAGCGGGCAGTGAGCGCAACGCAATTAATGTG
AGTTAGCTCACTCATTAGGCACCCCAGGCTTTACACTTTATGCTTCCGGCTCGTATGTTGTGTGGAATTG
TGAGCGGATAACAATTTCACACAGGAAACAGCTATGACCATGATTACGCCAAGCGCGCAATTAACCCTCA
CTAAAGGGAACAAAAGCTGGAGCTGCAAGCTTAATGTAGTCTTATGCAATACTCTTGTAGTCTTGCAACA
TGGTAACGATGAGTTAGCAACATGCCTTACAAGGAGAGAAAAAGCACCGTGCATGCCGATTGGTGGAAGT
AAGGTGGTACGATCGTGCCTTATTAGGAAGGCAACAGACGGGTCTGACATGGATTGGACGAACCACTGAA
TTGCCGCATTGCAGAGATATTGTATTTAAGTGCCTAGCTCGATACATAAACGGGTCTCTCTGGTTAGACC
AGATCTGAGCCTGGGAGCTCTCTGGCTAACTAGGGAACCCACTGCTTAAGCCTCAATAAAGCTTGCCTTG
AGTGCTTCAAGTAGTGTGTGCCCGTCTGTTGTGTGACTCTGGTAACTAGAGATCCCTCAGACCCTTTTAG
TCAGTGTGGAAAATCTCTAGCAGTGGCGCCCGAACAGGGACTTGAAAGCGAAAGGGAAACCAGAGGAGCT
CTCTCGACGCAGGACTCGGCTTGCTGAAGCGCGCACGGCAAGAGGCGAGGGGCGGCGACTGGTGAGTACG
CCAAAAATTTTGACTAGCGGAGGCTAGAAGGAGAGAGATGGGTGCGAGAGCGTCAGTATTAAGCGGGGGA
GAATTAGATCGCGATGGGAAAAAATTCGGTTAAGGCCAGGGGGAAAGAAAAAATATAAATTAAAACATAT
AGTATGGGCAAGCAGGGAGCTAGAACGATTCGCAGTTAATCCTGGCCTGTTAGAAACATCAGAAGGCTGT
AGACAAATACTGGGACAGCTACAACCATCCCTTCAGACAGGATCAGAAGAACTTAGATCATTATATAATA
CAGTAGCAACCCTCTATTGTGTGCATCAAAGGATAGAGATAAAAGACACCAAGGAAGCTTTAGACAAGAT
AGAGGAAGAGCAAAACAAAAGTAAGACCACCGCACAGCAAGCGGCCGCTGATCTTCAGACCTGGAGGAGG
AGATATGAGGGACAATTGGAGAAGTGAATTATATAAATATAAAGTAGTAAAAATTGAACCATTAGGAGTA
GCACCCACCAAGGCAAAGAGAAGAGTGGTGCAGAGAGAAAAAAGAGCAGTGGGAATAGGAGCTTTGTTCC
TTGGGTTCTTGGGAGCAGCAGGAAGCACTATGGGCGCAGCGTCAATGACGCTGACGGTACAGGCCAGACA
ATTATTGTCTGGTATAGTGCAGCAGCAGAACAATTTGCTGAGGGCTATTGAGGCGCAACAGCATCTGTTG
CAACTCACAGTCTGGGGCATCAAGCAGCTCCAGGCAAGAATCCTGGCTGTGGAAAGATACCTAAAGGATC
AACAGCTCCTGGGGATTTGGGGTTGCTCTGGAAAACTCATTTGCACCACTGCTGTGCCTTGGAATGCTAG
TTGGAGTAATAAATCTCTGGAACAGATTTGGAATCACACGACCTGGATGGAGTGGGACAGAGAAATTAAC
AATTACACAAGCTTAATACACTCCTTAATTGAAGAATCGCAAAACCAGCAAGAAAAGAATGAACAAGAAT
TATTGGAATTAGATAAATGGGCAAGTTTGTGGAATTGGTTTAACATAACAAATTGGCTGTGGTATATAAA
ATTATTCATAATGATAGTAGGAGGCTTGGTAGGTTTAAGAATAGTTTTTGCTGTACTTTCTATAGTGAAT
AGAGTTAGGCAGGGATATTCACCATTATCGTTTCAGACCCACCTCCCAACCCCGAGGGGACCCAGAGAGG
GCCTATTTCCCATGATTCCTTCATATTTGCATATACGATACAAGGCTGTTAGAGAGATAATTAGAATTAA
TTTGACTGTAAACACAAAGATATTAGTACAAAATACGTGACGTAGAAAGTAATAATTTCTTGGGTAGTTT
GCAGTTTTAAAATTATGTTTTAAAATGGACTATCATATGCTTACCGTAACTTGAAAGTATTTCGATTTCT
TGGCTTTATATATCTTGTGGAAAGGACGAAACACCGGGGGGGTAGAGTCTGATCAGGTTTTAGAGCTAGA
AATAGCAAGTTAAAATAAGGCTAGTCCGTTATCAACTTGAAAAAGTGGCACCGAGTCGGTGCTTTTTTAA
GCTTGGCGTAACTAGATCTTGAGACAAATGGCAGTATTCATCCACAATTTTAAAAGAAAAGGGGGGATTG
GGGGGTACAGTGCAGGGGAAAGAATAGTAGACATAATAGCAACAGACATACAAACTAAAGAATTACAAAA
ACAAATTACAAAAATTCAAAATTTTCGGGTTTATTACAGGGACAGCAGAGATCCACTTTGGCGCCGGCTC
GAGGGGG
