>Addgene plasmid #77505 | AKT2 gRNA (BRDN0001147400) | depositor partial sequence | sequence record 144965 | Target Sequence
GGGGGGTAGAGTCTGATCAG
