>Addgene plasmid #77505 | AKT2 gRNA (BRDN0001147400) | addgene partial sequence | sequence record 187893 | hU6-F
AGAAAGTAATAATTTCTTGGGTAGTTTGCAGTTTTAAAATTATGTTTTAAAATGGACTATCATATGCTTA
CCGTAACTTGAAAGTATTTCGATTTCTTGGCTTTATATATCTTGTGGAAAGGACGAAACACCGGGGGGGT
AGAGTCTGATCAGGTTTTAGAGCTAGAAATAGCAAGTTAAAATAAGGCTAGTCCGTTATCAACTTGAAAA
AGTGGCACCGAGTCGGTGCTTTTTTAAGCTTGGCGTAACTAGATCTTGAGACAAATGGCAGTATTCATCC
ACAATTTTAAAAGAAAAGGGGGGATTGGGGGGTACAGTGCAGGGGAAAGAATAGTAGACATAATAGCAAC
AGACATACAAACTAAAGAATTACAAAAACAAATTACAAAAATTCAAAATTTTCGGGTTTATTACAGGGAC
AGCAGAGATCCACTTTGGCGCCGGCTCGAGGGGGCCCGGGTGCAAAGATGGATAAAGTTTTAAACAGAGA
GGAATCTTTGCAGCTAATGGACCTTCTAGGTCTTGAAAGGAGTGGGAATTGGCTCCGGTGCCCGTCAGTG
GGCAGAGCGC
